Addgene plasmid #245156: pJAK208
Purpose: (Empty Backbone) pJAK081-based knock-in plasmid with a 218 bp insertion containing 9 bp sequencing Barcode 8 (CGAGGACAT)
Depositing lab: Robert Fagan. Depositing organization: University of Sheffield. Publication: A set of genetic tools for use in Clostridioides difficile and related species. Fisher H, de Lussy Kubisa L, Jakhmola A, Walker E, Kirk JA, Oatley P, Chaudhuri RR, Douce GR, Ormsby MJ, Fagan RP. Microbiology (Reading). 2026 Feb;172(2). doi: 10.1099/mic.0.001665. PubMed 41712450.
Backbone
  Vector backbone: pMTLSC-7215
  Backbone manufacturer: Nigel P Minton
  Vector type: Bacterial knock-in
Growth in bacteria
  Bacterial resistance: Chloramphenicol, 25 μg/mL
  Growth temperature: 37°C
  Growth strain: DH5alpha
  Copy number: High Copy
Gene/Insert
  Gene/Insert name: None
Terms and licenses: Academic/Nonprofit Terms; Industry Terms: Not Available to Industry
How to cite: pJAK208 was a gift from Robert Fagan (Addgene plasmid # 245156 ; http://n2t.net/addgene:245156 ; RRID:Addgene_245156)
