[The description below was written by a language model from this plasmid's Addgene catalogue record and pLannotate feature annotations shown in this document.]
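Description:
pJAK208 is a bacterial knock-in (allele-exchange) plasmid derived from pJAK081 and built on the pMTLSC-7215 backbone, part of a genetic toolkit for Clostridioides difficile and related species. It is catalogued as an empty backbone with no gene insert. Its distinguishing feature is a 218 bp insertion carrying a 9 bp sequencing barcode (Barcode 8), which suggests it belongs to a series of otherwise equivalent plasmids used to place distinguishable sequence tags in the chromosome. In E. coli it is maintained at high copy through a ColE1/pUC-type origin and selected with chloramphenicol via catP, a clostridial chloramphenicol acetyltransferase gene that also works as a marker in Clostridia.

The feature table shows an incP oriT with traJ and a traI fragment, which allow the plasmid to be mobilised by conjugation from an E. coli donor into the clostridial recipient. A codA cassette encoding E. coli cytosine deaminase confers sensitivity to 5-fluorocytosine. It provides counter-selection against cells that retain the plasmid, so double-crossover recombinants can be isolated. A lac operator and a lacZα fragment nearby are probably remnants of the cloning region.

The annotated pyrE coding sequence, matching C. difficile strain 630, and an adjacent pyrD-like fragment point to the pyrE region as the likely source of the homology arms and the chromosomal target, but the record does not name the integration locus. About 2.5 kb between lacZα and catP, and the final 1.5 kb, are unannotated. The barcode insertion is not marked in the table, no Gram-positive replicon is annotated, and the short baculoviral poly(A) hit is almost certainly spurious.
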