Features (pLannotate 1.2.2; 11 found; start..end, strand, type, name):
      1..589     +  rep_origin     ori: high-copy-number ColE1/pMB1/pBR322/pUC origin of replication
    910..1019    +  oriT           oriT: incP origin of transfer
   1052..1423    +  CDS            traJ: oriT-recognizing protein; traJ
   1461..1553    +  CDS            traI (fragment): TRAI6_ECOLX - Experimental evidence at protein level: Swiss-Prot protein existence level 1. The initiation process of transfer DNA synthesis requires the interaction of at least three plasmid-specific components (TraH, I, and J) at the transfer origin resulting in the assembly of a specialised nucleoprotein complex - the relaxosome. Site- and strand-specific cleavage at the transfer origin is dependent on TraI and TraJ. From Escherichia coli.
   1581..1597    +  polyA_signal   OpIE-2 poly(A) signal (fragment): immediate-early gene 2 from the Orgyia pseudotsugata multicapsid nucleopolyhedrovirus; baculovirus polyadenylation signal
   1811..1835    -  protein_bind   lac operator: The lac repressor binds to the lac operator to inhibit transcription in E. coli. This inhibition can be relieved by adding lactose or isopropyl-β-D-thiogalactopyranoside (IPTG). lac repressor encoded by lacI
   1876..3158    +  CDS            codA (fragment): E. coli cytosine deaminase; codA; confers sensitivity to 5-fluorocytosine
   3257..3411    +  CDS            lacZα (fragment): LacZα fragment of β-galactosidase; lacZ fragment
   5956..6576    +  CDS            catP: CAT2_CLOPF - Protein inferred from homology: Swiss-Prot protein existence level 3. This enzyme is an effector of chloramphenicol resistance in bacteria. From Clostridium perfringens.
   6656..7174    +  CDS            pyrD (fragment): PYRDB_DESRM - Experimental evidence at protein level: Swiss-Prot protein existence level 1. Together with PyrK, also forms a metal reductase complex able to reduce Fe(III)-chelates to Fe(II)-chelates, as well as soluble Cr(VI) and U(VI), using NADH as electron donor. To a lesser extent, can also use NADPH as an electron donor. Is unable to reduce riboflavin and FMN with NADH as electron donor. May have an in vivo role in metal reduction in D.reducens, which is an organism capable of reducing contaminant heavy metals and radionuclides. From Desulfotomaculum reducens (strain MI-1).
   7268..7849    +  CDS            pyrE: PYRE_CLOD6 - Protein inferred from homology: Swiss-Prot protein existence level 3. Catalyzes the transfer of a ribosyl phosphate group from 5- phosphoribose 1-diphosphate to orotate, leading to the formation of orotidine monophosphate (OMP). From Clostridioides difficile (strain 630) (Peptoclostridium difficile).
>Addgene plasmid #245156 | pJAK208 | addgene full sequence | sequence record 495265 | Addgene NGS Result
TTGAGATCCTTTTTTTCTGCGCGTAATCTGCTGCTTGCAAACAAAAAAACCACCGCTACCAGCGGTGGTT
TGTTTGCCGGATCAAGAGCTACCAACTCTTTTTCCGAAGGTAACTGGCTTCAGCAGAGCGCAGATACCAA
ATACTGTTCTTCTAGTGTAGCCGTAGTTAGGCCACCACTTCAAGAACTCTGTAGCACCGCCTACATACCT
CGCTCTGCTAATCCTGTTACCAGTGGCTGCTGCCAGTGGCGATAAGTCGTGTCTTACCGGGTTGGACTCA
AGACGATAGTTACCGGATAAGGCGCAGCGGTCGGGCTGAACGGGGGGTTCGTGCACACAGCCCAGCTTGG
AGCGAACGACCTACACCGAACTGAGATACCTACAGCGTGAGCTATGAGAAAGCGCCACGCTTCCCGAAGG
GAGAAAGGCGGACAGGTATCCGGTAAGCGGCAGGGTCGGAACAGGAGAGCGCACGAGGGAGCTTCCAGGG
GGAAACGCCTGGTATCTTTATAGTCCTGTCGGGTTTCGCCACCTCTGACTTGAGCGTCGATTTTTGTGAT
GCTCGTCAGGGGGGCGGAGCCTATGGAAAAACGCCAGCAACGCGGCCTTTTTACGGTTCCTGGCCTTTTG
CTGGCCTTTTGCTCACATGTTCTTTCCTGCGTTATCCCCTGATTCTGTGGATAACCGTATTACCGCCTTT
GAGTGAGCTGATACCGCTCGCCGCAGCCGAACGACCGAGCGCAGCGAGTCAGTGAGCGAGGAAGCGGAAG
AGCGCCCAATACGCAGGGCCCCCTGCTTCGGGGTCATTATAGCGATTTTTTCGGTATATCCATCCTTTTT
CGCACGATATACAGGATTTTGCCAAAGGGTTCGTGTAGACTTTCCTTGGTGTATCCAACGGCGTCAGCCG
GGCAGGATAGGTGAAGTAGGCCCACCCGCGAGCGGGTGTTCCTTCTTCACTGTCCCTTATTCGCACCTGG
CGGTGCTCAACGGGAATCCTGCTCTGCGAGGCTGGCCGGCTACCGCCGGCGTAACAGATGAGGGCAAGCG
GATGGCTGATGAAACCAAGCCAACCAGGAAGGGCAGCCCACCTATCAAGGTGTACTGCCTTCCAGACGAA
CGAAGAGCGATTGAGGAAAAGGCGGCGGCGGCCGGCATGAGCCTGTCGGCCTACCTGCTGGCCGTCGGCC
AGGGCTACAAAATCACGGGCGTCGTGGACTATGAGCACGTCCGCGAGCTGGCCCGCATCAATGGCGACCT
GGGCCGCCTGGGCGGCCTGCTGAAACTCTGGCTCACCGACGACCCGCGCACGGCGCGGTTCGGTGATGCC
ACGATCCTCGCCCTGCTGGCGAAGATCGAAGAGAAGCAGGACGAGCTTGGCAAGGTCATGATGGGCGTGG
TCCGCCCGAGGGCAGAGCCATGACTTTTTTAGCCGCTAAAACGGCCGGGGGGTGCGCGTGATTGCCAAGC
ACGTCCCCATGCGCTCCATCAAGAAGAGCGACTTCGCGGAGCTGGTGAAGTACATCACCGACGAGCAAGG
CAAGACCGATCGGGCCCCCTGCAGGATAAAAAAATTGTAGATAAATTTTATAAAATAGTTTTATCTACAA
TTTTTTTATCAGGAAACAGCTATGACCGCGGCCGCTGTATCCATATGACCATGATTACGAATTCCCCGGA
TCGAGATAGTATATGATGCATATTCTTTAAATATAGATAAAGTTATAGAAGCAATAGAAGATTTAGGATT
TACTGTAATATAAATTACACTTTTAAAAAGTTTAAAAACATGATACAATAAGTTATGGTTGGAATTGTTA
TCCGCTCACAATTCCAACTTATGATTAAAATTTTAAGGAGGTGTATTTCATAATGTGTCGAATAACGCTT
TACAAACAATTATTAACGCCCGGTTACCAGGCGAAGAGGGGCTGTGGCAGATTCATCTGCAGGACGGAAA
AATCAGCGCCATTGATGCGCAATCCGGCGTGATGCCCATAACTGAAAACAGCCTGGATGCCGAACAAGGT
TTAGTTATACCGCCGTTTGTGGAGCCACATATTCACCTGGACACCACGCAAACCGCCGGACAACCGAACT
GGAATCAGTCCGGCACGCTGTTTGAAGGCATTGAACGCTGGGCCGAGCGCAAAGCGTTATTAACCCATGA
CGATGTGAAACAACGCGCATGGCAAACGCTGAAATGGCAGATTGCCAACGGCATTCAGCATGTGCGTACC
CATGTCGATGTTTCGGATGCAACGCTAACTGCGCTGAAAGCAATGCTGGAAGTGAAGCAGGAAGTCGCGC
CGTGGATTGATCTGCAAATCGTCGCCTTCCCTCAGGAAGGGATTTTGTCGTATCCCAACGGTGAAGCGTT
GCTGGAAGAGGCGTTACGCTTAGGGGCAGATGTAGTGGGGGCGATTCCGCATTTTGAATTTACCCGTGAA
TACGGCGTGGAGTCGCTGCATAAAACCTTCGCCCTGGCGCAAAAATACGACCGTCTCATCGACGTTCACT
GTGATGAGATCGATGACGAGCAGTCGCGCTTTGTCGAAACCGTTGCTGCCCTGGCGCACCATGAAGGCAT
GGGCGCACGAGTCACCGCCAGCCACACCACGGCAATGCACTCCTATAACGGGGCGTATACCTCACGCCTG
TTCCGCTTGCTGAAAATGTCCGGTATTAACTTTGTCGCCAACCCGCTGGTCAATATTCATCTGCAAGGAC
GTTTCGATACGTATCCAAAACGTCGCGGCATCACGCGCGTTAAAGAGATGCTGGAGTCCGGCATTAACGT
CTGCTTTGGTCACGATGATGTCTTCGATCCGTGGTATCCGCTGGGAACGGCGAATATGCTGCAAGTGCTG
CATATGGGGCTGCATGTTTGCCAGTTGATGGGCTACGGGCAGATTAACGATGGCCTGAATTTAATCACCC
ACCACAGCGCAAGGACGTTGAATTTGCAGGATTACGGCATTGCCGCCGGAAACAGCGCCAACCTGATTAT
CCTGCCGGCTGAAAATGGGTTTGATGCGCTGCGCCGTCAGGTTCCGGTACGTTATTCGGTACGTGGCGGC
AAGGTGATTGCCAGCACACAACCGGCACAAACCACCGTATATCTGGAGCAGCCAGAAGCCATCGATTACA
AACGTTGAACGACTGGGTTACAGCGAGCTTAGTTTAAAGGGCGAATTCCTAGAGTCGACGTCACGCGTCC
ATGGAGATCTCGAGGCCTGCAGACATGCAAGCTTGGCACTGGCCGTCGTTTTACAACGTCGTGACTGGGA
AAACCCTGGCGTTACCCAACTTAATCGCCTTGCAGCACATCCCCCTTTCGCCAGCTGGCGTAATAGCGAA
GAGGCCCGCACCGATCGCCCTTCCCAACAGTTGCGCAGCCTGAATGGCGAATGGCGCTAGCATAAAAATA
AGAAGCCTGCATTTGCAGGCTTCTTATTTTTATGGCGCGCCGTTCTGAATCCTTAGCTAATGGTTCAACA
GGTAACTATGACGAAGATAGCACCCTGGATAAGTCTGTAATGGATTCTAAGGCATTTAATGAAGACGTGT
ATATAAAATGTGCTAATGAAAAAGAAAATGCGTTAAAAGAGCCTAAAATGAGTTCAAATGGTTTTGAAAT
TGATTGGTAGTTTAATTTAATATATTTTTTCTATTGGCTATCTCGATACCTATAGAATCTTCTGTTCACT
TTTGTTTTTGAAATATAAAAAGGGGCTTTTTAGCCCCTTTTTTTTAAAACTCCGGAGGAGTTTCTTCATT
CTTGATACTATACGTAACTATTTCGATTTGACTTCATTGTCAATTAAGCTAGTAAAATCAATGGTTAAAA
AACAAAAAACTTGCATTTTTCTACCTAGTAATTTATAATTTTAAGTGTCGAGTTTAAAAGTATAATTTAC
CAGGAAAGGAGCAAGTTTTTTAATAAGGAAAAATTTTTCCTTTTAAAATTCTATTTCGTTATATGACTAA
TTATAATCAAAAAAATGAAAATAAACAAGAGGTAAAAACTGCTTTAGAGAAATGTACTGATAAAAAAAGA
AAAAATCCTAGATTTACGTCATACATAGCACCTTTAACTACTAAGAAAAATATTGAAAGGACTTCCACTT
GTGGAGATTATTTGTTTATGTTGAGTGATGCAGACTTAGAACATTTTAAATTACATAAAGGTAATTTTTG
CGGTAATAGATTTTGTCCAATGTGTAGTTGGCGACTTGCTTGTAAGGATAGTTTAGAAATATCTATTCTT
ATGGAGCATTTAAGAAAAGAAGAAAATAAAGAGTTTATATTTTTAACTCTTACAACTCCAAATGTAAAAA
GTTATGATCTTAATTATTCTATTAAACAATATAATAAATCTTTTAAAAAATTAATGGAGCGTAAGGAAGT
TAAGGATATAACTAAAGGTTATATAAGAAAATTAGAAGTAACTTACCAAAAGGAAAAATACATAACAAAG
GATTTATGGAAAATAAAAAAAGATTATTATCAAAAAAAAGGACTTGAAATTGGTGATTTAGAACCTAATT
TTGATACTTATAATCCTCATTTTCATGTAGTTATTGCAGTTAATAAAAGTTATTTTACAGATAAAAATTA
TTATATAAATCGAGAAAGATGGTTGGAATTATGGAAGTTTGCTACTAAGGATGATTCTATAACTCAAGTT
GATGTTAGAAAAGCAAAAATTAATGATTATAAAGAGGTTTACGAACTTGCGAAATATTCAGCTAAAGACA
CTGATTATTTAATATCGAGGCCAGTATTTGAAATTTTTTATAAAGCATTAAAAGGCAAGCAGGTATTAGT
TTTTAGTGGATTTTTTAAAGATGCACACAAATTGTACAAGCAAGGAAAACTTGATGTTTATAAAAAGAAA
GATGAAATTAAATATGTCTATATAGTTTATTATAATTGGTGCAAAAAACAATATGAAAAAACTAGAATAA
GGGAACTTACGGAAGATGAAAAAGAAGAATTAAATCAAGATTTAATAGATGGAATAGAAATAGATTAAAG
TGTAACTATACTTTATATATATATGATTAAAAAAATAAAAAACAACAGCCTATTAGGTTGTTGTTTTTTA
TTTTCTTTATTAATTTTTTTAATTTTTAGTTTTTAGTTCTTTTTTAAAATAAGTTTCAGCCTCTTTTTCA
ATATTTTTTAAAGAAGGAGTATTTGCATGAATTGCCTTTTTTCTAACAGACTTAGGAAATATTTTAACAG
TATCTTCTTGCGCCGGTGATTTTGGAACTTCATAACTTACTAATTTATAATTATTATTTTCTTTTTTAAT
TGTAACAGTTGCAAAAGAAGCTGAACCTGTTCCTTCAACTAGTTTATCATCTTCAATATAATATTCTTGA
CCTATATAGTATAAATATATTTTTATTATATTTTTACTTTTTTCTGAATCTATTATTTTATAATCATAAA
AAGTTTTACCACCAAAAGAAGGTTGTACTCCTTCTGGTCCAACATATTTTTTTACTATATTATCTAAATA
ATTTTTGGGAACTGGTGTTGTAATTTGATTAATCGAACAACCAGTTATACTTAAAGGAATTATAACTATA
AAAATATATAGGATTATCTTTTTAAATTTCATTATTGGCCTCCTTTTTATTAAATTTATGTTACCATAAA
AAGGACATAACGGGAATATGTAGAATATTTTTAATGTAGACAAAATTTTACATAAATATAAAGAAAGGAA
GTGTTTGTTTAAATTTTATAGCAAACTATCAAAAATTAGGGGGATAAAAATTTATGAAAAAAAGGTTTTC
GATGTTATTTTTATGTTTAACTTTAATAGTTTGTGGTTTATTTACAAATTCGGCCGGCCAGTGGGCAAGT
TGAAAAATTCACAAAAATGTGGTATAATATCTTTGTTCATTAGAGCGATAAACTTGAATTTGAGAGGGAA
CTTAGATGGTATTTGAAAAAATTGATAAAAATAGTTGGAACAGAAAAGAGTATTTTGACCACTACTTTGC
AAGTGTACCTTGTACCTACAGCATGACCGTTAAAGTGGATATCACACAAATAAAGGAAAAGGGAATGAAA
CTATATCCTGCAATGCTTTATTATATTGCAATGATTGTAAACCGCCATTCAGAGTTTAGGACGGCAATCA
ATCAAGATGGTGAATTGGGGATATATGATGAGATGATACCAAGCTATACAATATTTCACAATGATACTGA
AACATTTTCCAGCCTTTGGACTGAGTGTAAGTCTGACTTTAAATCATTTTTAGCAGATTATGAAAGTGAT
ACGCAACGGTATGGAAACAATCATAGAATGGAAGGAAAGCCAAATGCTCCGGAAAACATTTTTAATGTAT
CTATGATACCGTGGTCAACCTTCGATGGCTTTAATCTGAATTTGCAGAAAGGATATGATTATTTGATTCC
TATTTTTACTATGGGGAAATATTATAAAGAAGATAACAAAATTATACTTCCTTTGGCAATTCAAGTTCAT
CACGCAGTATGTGACGGATTTCACATTTGCCGTTTTGTAAACGAATTGCAGGAATTGATAAATAGTTAAC
TTCAGGTTTGTCTGTAACTAAAAACAAGTATTTAAGCAAAAACATCGTAGAAATACGGTGTTTTTTGTTA
CCCTAAATATATCTTGCCCAAATGTCAAAGCTGGTGGAATGGCTTTTGGTATAAAAAATGAAGTGGCAAG
AGAAGTTGTTCGTGAGGTAAGAAACATAACGAAACTGCCTTTAGTAATAAAATTATCACCCAATGCAGAA
GATATTGTAGGAATGGCAAAAGTTTGTGAAGAAGAAGGTGCTGATGGAGTTTCATTAGTTAATACTTTTA
AAGCAATGGCAATTGATATAAAAAATAGAAGACCAGTATTTGAAAATGTATATGCTGGATTATCTGGACC
AGCTATAAAACCTATAGCTTTGAGAATGGTACATGAAGTGTGTAAAAATGTAAATATACCTGTAATGGGA
ATGGGCGGAATAACTAAAGCCACAGATGCTATAGAGTTTATAATGGCAGGAGCTACTTGTATCCAAGTTG
GAACTGCAAATTTTATGAATCCTAGAATAGGTATTGAAATAATAGATGGGATTAATGAATTTATGGATAG
AGAAGGAATAAAAAGTTTAGACGAAATAAGAGGAATTATATAAGGTAGAATAAATAGTATTTTAAAGATA
AAAAATATAGATTAAATAAACAATAATTTTATAACATTAACATGGAGGAAAAATAATATGAGTAAAGTAG
ATGTAGTGGATATATTAAAGAAAAGTGATGCATTGTTGGAGGGACATTTTTTATTATCTTCAGGAAAACA
CAGTAATAGATACGTACAATGTGCAAAAGTATTAAGATTTCCAGAATATGCTGCTGAGGTATTAAGTACA
GTTGTTGAACAAATAAAAGACTTAGATATAGACTTAGTAGTAGGACCAGCTATGGGTGGAGTAATAGTTT
CTTATGAGTTAGGAAGACAATTAGGAAAAGAAGCTGTATTTACTGAGAGAAAAGACAATACAATGGAGTT
AAGAAGAGGATTTGAAGTTAAAAAAGGAGCAAAGATAATAATTGCTGAAGACGTTGTAACTACTGGTAAA
TCAACTATGGAGACAAAAAGAGTATTAGAAGCCTTAGGTGGAGAAGTTGTAGGTGTTGCATGTATAGCAG
ATAGAACTAATCATGATATAGGTATGCCTATATATAGTGCTATAAAACTTGATATTCAAGTTTATGAATC
TGATGAGTGTCCTTTATGTAAGGAAGGAAAATTACCAGTTGTTAAGCCTGGAAGTAGAGAGTTCAAGGAA
TTAGGGATGTAATAACGAATTCTGCATCAAGCTAGCATAAAAATAAGAAGCCTGCATTTGCAGGCTTCTT
ATTTTTATGGTACCCGTTAACAGATCTGAGCTCAGAATGGGATCCGCACAATGAAGGACTGTTCAGTCTG
ATTCATCCACATTATACTAAATGCTTACTTCTATTCCATCTTCCATTTCGAGGACATGAAAAAGGCTTCT
CTCATGAGAAGTCTTTTTTATTTAAACTTAATTATTTATAGTGTTACTTAAAAAATGTAAATTTTTTAGA
GTAAAAATTTGTAATATAACATATAACTTAAAAATAAAAAGCAGTTAGCCTTATAAATGAAGGTTAGCTG
TTTTTTTTGTTAAAAATATATTTACAAAATAAGAGATAGTAGCAGTACAATATAAGTATAAGGTAAAAGT
ATTATATATTAGGGAGGGGTAAGTATGAAAAATCAATTAAATGAAAATCATAAAAAGGTTGTATTTTTTG
GAGTAGGTGCTGTAGGAGCTACTTTTGCAGAACAATTTTTTAACTCTAAATATGATTTTAAAATTCTTTG
TGATAATGAAAGAAAGAAAAGATATTTAGAAGAAGGATTTATAATAAATGGAAAAAGGTATGATTTTAAT
TATGTAACTAAAGATGAGTATAAACAAGAGGCTGATTTTATAATTATAGGTCTAAAATATAATAATTTAA
AAGAAAATATAAAAGAATTAGATGGATTAGTTGGAAAAAATACAGTTATAATGTCTCTGCTAAATGGAGT
TGATAGCGAAGAGATAATAGGAGAAAGATTTGGAATTGGAAAAATGGTATATTCATATGTTACCAATATA
GATGCAAAGAAAATCAATAATAATATTATACACACTACTAATGGGATAATTGTATTTGGTAACAAAGATA
ATAGTGAAGATAGAAAAACTAATATAATAACTGAAGTCTTTGATGATGTAAATATAGAATATATTTTATC
AAAAGATATTCAACGAGATATGTGGTGGAAGTACATGGTTAATATTGGTGTAAATCAAACTTCAGCTATA
CTTGGTGCACCTTATGGAGTTTTTCAGAGTTCTGAGCATTTAAGAGAATTAGCAAAATCTGCAATGAGGG
AAGTTGTTGCTATAGCACAAGCAAAAGACATATCTCTTACAGAAGATGATGTTGAAAATTCATTACATAG
AATACTAGAACATTCAAAAGAAGGAAGAACATCAATGCTTCAAGACGTGGAAGCTCATAGACCTACAGAA
GTAGATATGTTTTCTAAGAATATCTGCAAACTTGGAAAAAAATATAGCATACCTACTCCTATAAATCAGA
CTTTATTTTATATGATAAAAGTAATTGAAAGTAGATTTTAAAGGGTATTTGTAAGAAATATTGATAATTA
TTGATTTTAAATTTTATTAATGTTATATACTATCCTTTTTGATAATCTCATGACCAAAATCCCTTAACGT
GAGTTTTCGTTCCACTGAGCGTCAGACCCCGTAGAAAAGATCAAAGGATCTTC
